Addgene plasmid #35416: pTH-MYCN
Depositing lab: William A. Weiss. Depositing organization: University of California, San Francisco (UCSF). Publication: Targeted expression of MYCN causes neuroblastoma in transgenic mice. Weiss WA, Aldape K, Mohapatra G, Feuerstein BG, Bishop JM. EMBO J. 1997 Jun 2;16(11):2985-95. 10.1093/emboj/16.11.2985 PubMed 9214616.
Backbone
  Vector backbone: pGEM7Zf(+)
  Backbone manufacturer: Promega
  Backbone size w/o insert (bp): 2997
  Modifications to backbone: TH promoter and Beta-Globin Intron inserted upstream of MYCN cDNA
  Vector type: Mammalian Expression
Growth in bacteria
  Bacterial resistance: Ampicillin, 100 μg/mL
  Growth temperature: 37°C
  Growth strain: Top10/P3
  Copy number: Unknown
Gene/Insert
  Gene/Insert name: v-myc myelocytomatosis viral related oncogene, neuroblastoma derived (avian) (alt name: MYCN)
  Species: H. sapiens (human)
  Insert size (bp): 2600
  GenBank ID: NM_005378
  Entrez Gene: MYCN (a.k.a. FGLDS1, MODED, MPAPA, MYCNsORF, MYCNsPEP, N-myc, NMYC, ODED, bHLHe37)
  Promoter: Tryosine Hydroxlyase (TH)
  Cloning method: Restriction Enzyme; 5′ cloning site EcoRI (not destroyed); 3′ cloning site EcoRI (not destroyed)
  Sequencing primers: 5′ T7; 3′ SP6
Terms and licenses: Academic/Nonprofit Terms; Industry Terms: Not Available to Industry
How to cite: pTH-MYCN was a gift from William A. Weiss (Addgene plasmid # 35416 ; http://n2t.net/addgene:35416 ; RRID:Addgene_35416)
