[The description below was written by a language model from this plasmid's Addgene catalogue record and pLannotate feature annotations shown in this document.]
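Description:
pTH-MYCN is a mammalian expression and transgene construct built on the Promega pGEM7Zf(+) cloning vector, carrying human MYCN cDNA under the control of a tyrosine hydroxylase (TH) promoter. The backbone supplies what is needed for handling in E. coli: a high-copy ColE1/pUC-type origin, the β-lactamase gene with its own promoter for ampicillin selection, an f1 origin that allows single-stranded DNA production, and remnants of the lac promoter/operator and lacZα region that flank the polylinker. An SP6 promoter is annotated at one edge of the cloning region, and T7 and SP6 are listed as the sequencing primers. The sequenced plasmid is about 9.7 kb.

The expression cassette runs in one direction. A long unannotated stretch of roughly 4.6 kb lies between the lacZα fragment and the intron and presumably holds the TH promoter. The feature table does not label it, and the record does not state the promoter's species of origin. Next comes a rabbit β-globin intron, a common addition that provides a splicing event and tends to improve transgene expression. It is followed by the MYCN 5′ leader, which is annotated as a partial N-myc IRES, then the complete MYCN open reading frame, and a fragment of the HSV thymidine kinase polyadenylation signal. The MYCN insert was cloned as an EcoRI fragment, and both sites were retained.

Because TH is expressed in catecholaminergic and neural crest-derived cells, the promoter directs the MYCN oncogene to those lineages. The associated publication used this targeted expression to generate transgenic mice that develop neuroblastoma, so the plasmid is the source of a widely relevant model of MYCN-driven disease. No mammalian selection marker is annotated.
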