Features (pLannotate 1.2.2; 15 found; start..end, strand, type, name):
     18..36      -  promoter       SP6 promoter: promoter for bacteriophage SP6 RNA polymerase
     78..94      -  protein_bind   lac operator: The lac repressor binds to the lac operator to inhibit transcription in E. coli. This inhibition can be relieved by adding lactose or isopropyl-β-D-thiogalactopyranoside (IPTG). lac repressor encoded by lacI
    102..132     -  promoter       lac promoter: promoter for the E. coli lac operon
    147..168     -  protein_bind   CAP binding site: CAP binding activates transcription in the presence of cAMP. E. coli catabolite activator protein
    181..273     -  CDS            lacI (fragment): lac repressor; lacI; The lac repressor binds to the lac operator to inhibit transcription in E. coli. This inhibition can be relieved by adding lactose or isopropyl-β-D-thiogalactopyranoside (IPTG).
    456..1044    -  rep_origin     ori: high-copy-number ColE1/pMB1/pBR322/pUC origin of replication
   1215..2075    -  CDS            AmpR: β-lactamase; bla; confers resistance to ampicillin, carbenicillin, and related antibiotics
   2076..2180    -  promoter       AmpR promoter: bla
   2207..2257    +  misc_feature   bom (fragment): basis of mobility region from pBR322
   2285..2713    -  rep_origin     f1 ori (sequence partly withheld): f1 bacteriophage origin of replication; arrow indicates direction of (+) strand synthesis
   2717..2796    -  CDS            lacZα (fragment): LacZα fragment of β-galactosidase; lacZ fragment
   7402..7974    +  intron         β-globin intron: intron from rabbit β-globin gene
   8031..8214    +  ncRNA          IRES n-myc (fragment): Accession: RF00226 - n-myc internal ribosome entry site (IRES)
   8189..9580    +  CDS            MYCN: MYCN_HUMAN - Also known as BHLHE37, NMYC. Experimental evidence at protein level: Swiss-Prot protein existence level 1. Positively regulates the transcription of MYCNOS in neuroblastoma cells. From Homo sapiens (Human).
   9666..9711    +  polyA_signal   HSV TK poly(A) signal (fragment): herpes simplex virus thymidine kinase polyadenylation signal (Cole and Stacy, 1985)
>Addgene plasmid #35416 | pTH-MYCN | addgene full sequence | sequence record 405827 | Addgene NGS Result
ATGCATAGCTTGAGTATTCTATAGTGTCACCTAAATAGCTTGGCGTAATCATGGTCATAGCTGTTTCCTG
TGTGAAATTGTTATCCGCTCACAATTCCACACAACATACGAGCCGGAAGCATAAAGTGTAAAGCCTGGGG
TGCCTAATGAGTGAGCTAACTCACATTAATTGCGTTGCGCTCACTGCCCGCTTTCCAGTCGGGAAACCTG
TCGTGCCAGCTGCATTAATGAATCGGCCAACGCGCGGGGAGAGGCGGTTTGCGTATTGGGCGCTCTTCCG
CTTCCTCGCTCACTGACTCGCTGCGCTCGGTCGTTCGGCTGCGGCGAGCGGTATCAGCTCACTCAAAGGC
GGTAATACGGTTATCCACAGAATCAGGGGATAACGCAGGAAAGAACATGTGAGCAAAAGGCCAGCAAAAG
GCCAGGAACCGTAAAAAGGCCGCGTTGCTGGCGTTTTTCCATAGGCTCCGCCCCCCTGACGAGCATCACA
AAAATCGACGCTCAAGTCAGAGGTGGCGAAACCCGACAGGACTATAAAGATACCAGGCGTTTCCCCCTGG
AAGCTCCCTCGTGCGCTCTCCTGTTCCGACCCTGCCGCTTACCGGATACCTGTCCGCCTTTCTCCCTTCG
GGAAGCGTGGCGCTTTCTCATAGCTCACGCTGTAGGTATCTCAGTTCGGTGTAGGTCGTTCGCTCCAAGC
TGGGCTGTGTGCACGAACCCCCCGTTCAGCCCGACCGCTGCGCCTTATCCGGTAACTATCGTCTTGAGTC
CAACCCGGTAAGACACGACTTATCGCCACTGGCAGCAGCCACTGGTAACAGGATTAGCAGAGCGAGGTAT
GTAGGCGGTGCTACAGAGTTCTTGACGTGGTGGCCTAACTACGGCTACACTAGAAGAACAGTATTTGGTA
TCTGCGCTCTGCTGAAGCCAGTTACCTTCGGAAAAAGAGTTGGTAGCTCTTGATCCGGCAAACAAACCAC
CGCTGGTAGCGGTGGTTTTTTTGTTTGCAAGCAGCAGATTACGCGCAGAAAAAAAGGATCTCAAGAAGAT
CCTTTGATCTTTTCTACGGGGTCTGACGCTCAGTGGAACGAAAACTCACGTTAAGGGATTTTGGTCATGA
GATTATCAAAAAGGATCTTCACCTAGATCCTTTTAAATTAAAAATGAAGTTTTAAATCAATCTAAAGTAT
ATATGAGTAAACTTGGTCTGACAGTTACCAATGCTTAATCAGTGAGGCACCTATCTCAGCGATCTGTCTA
TTTCGTTCATCCATAGTTGCCTGACTCCCCGTCGTGTAGATAACTACGATACGGGAGGGCTTACCATCTG
GCCCCAGTGCTGCAATGATACCGCGAGACCCACGCTCACCGGCTCCAGATTTATCAGCAATAAACCAGCC
AGCCGGAAGGGCCGAGCGCAGAAGTGGTCCTGCAACTTTATCCGCCTCCATCCAGTCTATTAATTGTTGC
CGGGAAGCTAGAGTAAGTAGTTCGCCAGTTAATAGTTTGCGCAACGTTGTTGCCATTGCTACAGGCATCG
TGGTGTCACGCTCGTCGTTTGGTATGGCTTCATTCAGCTCCGGTTCCCAACGATCAAGGCGAGTTACATG
ATCCCCCATGTTGTGCAAAAAAGCGGTTAGCTCCTTCGGTCCTCCGATCGTTGTCAGAAGTAAGTTGGCC
GCAGTGTTATCACTCATGGTTATGGCAGCACTGCATAATTCTCTTACTGTCATGCCATCCGTAAGATGCT
TTTCTGTGACTGGTGAGTACTCAACCAAGTCATTCTGAGAATAGTGTATGCGGCGACCGAGTTGCTCTTG
CCCGGCGTCAATACGGGATAATACCGCGCCACATAGCAGAACTTTAAAAGTGCTCATCATTGGAAAACGT
TCTTCGGGGCGAAAACTCTCAAGGATCTTACCGCTGTTGAGATCCAGTTCGATGTAACCCACTCGTGCAC
CCAACTGATCTTCAGCATCTTTTACTTTCACCAGCGTTTCTGGGTGAGCAAAAACAGGAAGGCAAAATGC
CGCAAAAAAGGGAATAAGGGCGACACGGAAATGTTGAATACTCATACTCTTCCTTTTTCAATATTATTGA
AGCATTTATCAGGGTTATTGTCTCATGAGCGGATACATATTTGAATGTATTTAGAAAAATAAACAAATAG
GGGTTCCGCGCACATTTCCCCGAAAAGTGCCACCTGATGCGGTGTGAAATACCGCACAGATGCGTAAGGA
GAAAATACCGCATCAGGAAATTGTAAGCGTTAATATTTTGTTAAAATTCGCGTTAAATTTTTGTTAAATC
AGCTCATTTTTTAACCAATAGGCCGAAATCGGCAAAATCCCTTATAAATCAAAAGAATAGACCGAGATAG
GGT
[37 nt withheld, positions 2384-2420]
AAAGAACGTGGACTCCAACGTCAAAGG
[49 nt withheld, positions 2448-2496]
T
[91 nt withheld, positions 2498-2588]
G
[124 nt withheld, positions 2590-2713]
CCATTCGCCATTCAGGCTGCGCAACTGTTGGGAAGGGCGATCGGTGCGGGCCTCTTCGCTATTACGCCAG
CTGGCGAAAGGGGATCGAATTCGGCCTAGAGCCTAGGTTGAGACGGGGGCTGATCAGCAGCTCTTGCCTC
TGGTCTGACTTTCAACTGCCCAATTATCCCTAAGTGTCTCCTATCGACCGACCGCAGCTGGTGCTGTCCG
GTACGTGTTCTGAGCCTACAGCCCCGAGGCTGCTGCTCCATCCGATGGCCTCGTTAGGGCTAATTGCTCT
GGCATTTGGGCCTGATGAGGACAAGAATGGCTGGACCCTACCAGATGTCAGGGAGCTTCATTCTCTTTCC
AGTCAGATTGGTGAGCTGTGTCAGGGACAAAGGGCCCTGCGGTCTCACTGAGCATCAGGTCCCTGCTTTA
CAACCCATCTCAGTCTCCTGGTGGCAGGGAAAAGCAACCTCACTCTCCCTTCTGTCTTGGGCTCACCCTG
CACAGCACTTAGGCAACTGGTCATGATGTCTTGACCAACTTAAATCCAAGAGAAGCTCCCACTGCCTTTC
AGGGTATGTCAGTTGATGATTTCATGGACCTGCATCTCTGTGAGCAGGAACACTGACCCCAGAGCCCATC
TGGTGACAGGATTCTTGAGACCCTGGCATCATGTGTTTCTATAGAAAGCGATTTGGGTGGACTTGTCAAA
GTGGGTGGGGTATGTGTTTGCGTGTGTGTGTGTGGGGGTCTATAGGTATAGCATGTTTGTGAATGCATGA
ACATATTATAATACATGTATGCCTATGCGATTCTGTTTGTATGTGTATATCTGTGTTCGCATATGTTTGT
GTGTGCATGTGGCTGCTCCTATGTATACTTGTGTATGTATTTGTGTGTCTGTGTCTCCATGTATAAGCAC
TGTGAATCTGTATATCTGTATGTGCATACGTTTGTGTGTCTATGTGTCTATGTATATACCATTGTGTATA
TACATTTGTGTGTGCCAATCTCTCTCTGAATGTATCTGTATATGGCCATATGTGTACATGTATGTCTTTA
TACATGTGTGTATGCCTATGTATGTCCTCATATATGTGTGGTCATGTGTCTCTGTGTGTACATGCTTCTG
CGTGTCTATGGTAGAAGGTCATGATGCTGGTTGAAAGTGGCCTTTGAGCCTAGGTTGTAGAGGCATGTGT
TCCAAAATGCACATAGGTTTCCATAGTGCCCAAAGCTATGGGGTAGATCTGGGGTCCTTGCTCCAAGACC
AAGGATCAGGACACCCCCTAGTCCTCTGCCTCCTTAGTTCCATGATGTCCTGGGCAGGGAGGTCCATATC
AGCAGGGTGCATACAGGATAGCACAGCAGCCTCCACACCAGCAACACTGATGCCAGGGAGTGGGTGAGCT
GTCATTACGGACAATTAAGCACCGTGCTGAGAGAGAAAGGCCCCGTGTGCTCCCCGTCTCTGCAGGCCTA
ATCGCTGTGGTGACAGAGGAGGGTAATTATCAGGACGGCTGTGAATGGCACAGGCATTACAGGGGTGTAA
AGGGCTCAGGAAGGAGGGAGGGCCTGCTATGCCCCCAGCACGCATCTGAGCCCAGAGCAGGCAATGGCCC
ACTGCACTGGCCTTGCGCTTCAGATCAGCCCCCTTTCTTAACTGCTAGGGGATGCTTCCCAATCACTCCT
CTAGGCTCTGCGGCTTGGCTTCCAGCCTGTACGCTGTCCAGAGAGCCTTCAAAGCCTCACTTCGACCAAC
CAGAAGCCTCTCGTCAGCCCTGCCCTGACCTCGTGTGCCTCTTCAAAGTGAGATTTAGCAGCTGCAGCTG
GGGGTGCCTGAGCCCCACTCATGCTGTCTTCCTTGAAGACAGAAGTGTTGGGAGCTGAGGACCTGGGCCG
TATGATCCAGAGAAGTAGTGTGCTTCTGGGTCTCAGCTCTCCCTTCTGCAGAATGGGTCTGTCTGAAATG
GAAAGGCAGGTGCCCCTCTGCAGGGCCTAATCTGAGTCGCCATGAGTGGTTAAAAGATCCAGCTTGTCTG
TGGGTGAGCTTTGAGAGGAGGCAGGGACCTCTAGCATGGAACAGGGCTGAGTCCTGGAAAGCTGACCAAG
GGCAGGCCTAAGAGGCCTCTTGGGATTCTTCTCATCAAAAAGGGCATGGGACACAGCTAAAGCGTCCAGG
GCTCCTCTGTGCCCACAGATGCCTTAGATCTTGGCACAATGTAGTCAGCCAGCTCCGTGTGTGTGTGTGT
GTGTGTGTGTGTGTGTGTGTGTGTGTGTGTGTGTGTGTGTGTGTGTTTGCATGTATCTCACAGACAGTGC
ACAATGGCCTGGATGTGAACAGAGGCAAGAGTCTGGGCCAGCAGTTGTCTCCCAGGAGGGTCCAAAGACA
TCGTATTTTCAAGTTTAGGCCAGGTGCTCACTTGGGTGAGCTCAGACACAGACAAAGGTCTGGAGAGCAC
ACATTCCCCACCCCCACCCAGCTTCTATGCAAGCACCTCCAGCTGAGACAAGAAAACGAATTAAAAAGCA
ATATTTGTGTCAGCGTAAGACATTTGCCGAAAGGTTAAATCCACACTCGTGGTGCTGCACAGCAGCCCCC
TGTGCAGGATTTGTTAGGCACAGCTCCCTCCTACCCCGTGCCACCTGAGCAAATGCCAGGCTGGGTGGGC
TGGAACCAGCCTGGGCTTGCCTCACCCTGGAATCCCCAGCACCCTCCAAAGGAGGACCCTGGGAGTGGGC
ATAGACGCCCTTCAGGTGTGGGCAACAGCCCCCAGTCCTCAGGATGAAAGGCTAAGGTGCAGCCAGCTCT
GCCTTCACGGTGGGAATGTCTCTATGTGAGCCCTTTCTGGGCTGTGAAGAACGCTCTGAGAAGGGTCCTG
GGACCCTGGATAGGCCAGAGCTGTGCTGGGCATGTAGAGACAGGAGTGGGCTAAAGCAGCAAAGGCACTG
ACCAAGGAAGAGTTCAGAGAGGAGCGTGGAATATGGGGAGGGGTTCATAGTAAGAGAGAGCAGGCAGTGG
AGAGTAAATAGTCACTGAGCCGGGGTTTATGGGGTTTGTAGGAGCTTACTCAGAGAAAGTAGATGAGAGA
TGCCATGCCAGTCTGAGTATCACAGAGCCCCAGGCTCTCCTGGGAACGGAACTGTGAGGGCCAGAAGGTC
AGCAAGGGAGGTTAGGGAGAGTTCCTTTTGTACTGACTCAGCATTTATCCTGCTCCCAGGGGGCAATGGG
GGCCAGTGAGGGATGCAGAGCAAGGCAGTGATGTGGCAGGCAGTTCCTGTTGTGAAAGAGCTGGGAAGGG
AGCGGGCTGGGCCTGGTACGTACAGCAGGCCATTTCTGAGGGTCCGAGTGCTGTCTAGGAGGTGCAGTGA
GACTTCAGTGATCAGCCAGAACAGAAGCTAAGCGGGGTGGGGACTGCGAGTTCAGGCTTCTGGGTCTTGC
AAATATCCAGAATGCTAAATCCTCAGAACCCCAGGGTGGCCATTTTCAGAGTGGGTTTTGTCCTTTGGGC
ACTTGTGCAGACTCCAATATCCAGAGGGATAAGGATGGTACTCTTCAGTACCCTTAGTGAGAGGACACTT
TTCTCTGAAGGGCTTGAATGTGCCGAGCCATTACCTGAAGGAAGGAAATGACTCCAGGGACATAGGATGG
GCCCAGCACAACTCACCTGCTACAGAGAAAGGTCCCCTCCCTGGTCTCCTTAGAGATCCTGTTTCCCTGG
CTGAGGAAGCTAGGGTGGATCTTTGTGTAAGTGGGTGTGGATGCTAACTGGAAAACAAAAGGTCACTTAC
TGTTAGACCTCGGGGTACCATGGAAGAGATGATCACTGAGTGTGCCCTTACATGGGGACCAGCTGAGAAT
GGGGCTACCACTAGCTCGAGACCATGATACAGGGAATAAGTGTGCATTTGGGGGTAGGGAGTGGCTCAGA
ATACTCTTAACCAAAGCAGAGGTTTGCTCCCACAGGAAGGTGAGGTCAGAAGGCCTTAGGGAGCTGCCAG
GGGCTAGGGTTGGCACCATCTCCCAGGCTGTGTCTTTAAGGAGATGATAATCAGAGGGATAGAACCTTGC
AAAAGTGGGCCAGTCTTGGGAATACTATAGAGGAATAGCCTTCTGGAACATTCTGTGTCTCATAGGACCT
GCCTGGGGATCCAGCCCCAGTGCCAGCACATATACCGACTGGGGCAGTGAATAGATAGTACACTTTGTTA
CATGGGCTGGGGGGAACATGGCCCATGTCCTGGAGGGGACTTTATGACAGACATCCAAAAATCCAGTGAG
AGGGCTTCTAGATTTGTCTCCAAAGGTTATAGTTCTAACATGAGCCCTTAGGAAATCCAGCATGGTTCTC
CCTGTGTGCCCTGGTTTGGTTAGAGAGCTCTAGCGGTCTCCTGTCCCACAGAATACCAGCCAGCCCCTGC
CCTACGTCGTGCCTCGGGCTGAGGGTGATTCAGAGGCAGGTGCCTGTGACAGTGGATGCAATTAGATCTA
ATGGGACGGAGGCCTTTCTCGTCGCCCTCGCTCCATGCCCACCCCCGCCTCCCTCAGGCACAGCAGGCGT
GGAGAGGATGCGCAGGAGGTAGGAGGTGGGGGACCCAGAGGGGCTTTGACGTCAGCCTGGCCTTTAAAGA
GGGCGCCTGCCTGGCGAGGGCTGTGGAGACCCCCGGGTCGCGAGTCGACCGATCCTGAGAACTTCAGGGT
GAGTTTGGGGACCCTTGATTGTTCTTTCTTTTTCGCTATTGTAAAATTCATGTTATATGGAGGGGGCAAA
GTTTTCAGGGTGTTGTTTAGAATGGGAAGATGTCCCTTGTATCACCATGGACCCTCATGATAATTTTGTT
TCTTTCACTTTCTACTCTGTTGACAACCATTGTCTCCTCTTATTTTCTTTTCATTTTCTGTAACTTTTTC
GTTAAACTTTAGCTTGCATTTGTAACGAATTTTTAAATTCACTTTTGTTTATTTGTCAGATTGTAAGTAC
TTTCTCTAATCACTTTTTTTTCAAGGCAATCAGGGTATATTATATTGTACTTCAGCACAGTTTTAGAGAA
CAATTGTTATAATTAAATGATAAGGTAGAATATTTCTGCATATAAATTCTGGCTGGCGTGGAAATATTCT
TATTGGTAGAAACAACTACACCCTGGTCATCATCCTGCCTTTCTCTTTATGGTTACAATGATATACACTG
TTTGAGATGAGGATAAAATACTCTGAGTCCAAACCGGGCCCCTCTGCTAACCATGTTCATGCCTTCTTCT
CTTTCCTACAGCTCCTGGGCAACGTGCTGGTTGTTGTGCTGTCTCATCATTTTGGCAAAGAATTCCGACT
CTAGAAGATCTGTCTGTGTTTGAGCTGTCGGAGAGCCGTGTTGGAGGTCGGCGCCGGCCCCCGCCTTCCG
CGCCCCCCACGGGAAGGAAGCACCCCCGGTATTAAAACGAACGGGGCGGAAAGAAGCCCTCAGTCGCCGG
CCGGGAGGCGAGCCGATGCCGAGCTGCTCCACGTCCACCATGCCGGGCATGATCTGCAAGAACCCAGACC
TCGAGTTTGACTCGCTACAGCCCTGCTTCTACCCGGACGAAGATGACTTCTACTTCGGCGGCCCCGACTC
GACCCCCCCGGGGGAGGACATCTGGAAGAAGTTTGAGCTGCTGCCCACGCCCCCGCTGTCGCCCAGCCGT
GGCTTCGCGGAGCACAGCTCCGAGCCCCCGAGCTGGGTCACGGAGATGCTGCTTGAGAACGAGCTGTGGG
GCAGCCCGGCCGAGGAGGACGCGTTCGGCCTGGGGGGACTGGGTGGCCTCACCCCCAACCCGGTCATCCT
CCAGGACTGCATGTGGAGCGGCTTCTCCGCCCGCGAGAAGCTGGAGCGCGCCGTGAGCGAGAAGCTGCAG
CACGGCCGCGGGCCGCCAACCGCCGGTTCCACCGCCCAGTCCCCGGGAGCCGGCGCCGCCAGCCCTGCGG
GTCGCGGGCACGGCGGGGCTGCGGGAGCCGGCCGCGCCGGGGCCGCCCTGCCCGCCGAGCTCGCCCACCC
GGCCGCCGAGTGCGTGGATCCCGCCGTGGTCTTCCCCTTTCCCGTGAACAAGCGCGAGCCAGCGCCCGTG
CCCGCAGCCCCGGCCAGTGCCCCGGCGGCGGGCCCTGCGGTCGCCTCGGGGGCGGGTATTGCCGCCCCAG
CCGGGGCCCCGGGGGTCGCCCCTCCGCGCCCAGGCGGCCGCCAGACCAGCGGCGGCGACCACAAGGCCCT
CAGTACCTCCGGAGAGGACACCCTGAGCGATTCAGATGATGAAGATGATGAAGAGGAAGATGAAGAGGAA
GAAATCGACGTGGTCACTGTGGAGAAGCGGCGTTCCTCCTCCAACACCAAGGCTGTCACCACATTCACCA
TCACTGTGCGTCCCAAGAACGCAGCCCTGGGTCCCGGGAGGGCTCAGTCCAGCGAGCTGATCCTCAAACG
ATGCCTTCCCATCCACCAGCAGCACAACTATGCCGCCCCCTCTCCCTACGTGGAGAGTGAGGATGCACCC
CCACAGAAGAAGATAAAGAGCGAGGCGTCCCCACGTCCGCTCAAGAGTGTCATCCCCCCAAAGGCTAAGA
GCTTGAGCCCCCGAAACTCTGACTCGGAGGACAGTGAGCGTCGCAGAAACCACAACATCCTGGAGCGCCA
GCGCCGCAACGACCTTCGGTCCAGCTTTCTCACGCTCAGGGACCACGTGCCGGAGTTGGTAAAGAATGAG
AAGGCCGCCAAGGTGGTCATTTTGAAAAAGGCCACTGAGTATGTCCACTCCCTCCAGGCCGAGGAGCACC
AGCTTTTGCTGGAAAAGGAAAAATTGCAGGCAAGACAGCAGCAGTTGCTAAAGAAAATTGAACACGCTCG
GACTTGCTAGACGCTTCTCAAAACTGGACAGTCACTGCCACTTTGCACATTTTGATTTTTTTTTTAAACG
GAATTCCTCGACGGATCCGTGACAATAAAAAGACAGAATAAAACGCACGGGTGTTGGGTCGTTTGTTCGC
GGCCGC
