>Addgene plasmid #35416 | pTH-MYCN | addgene partial sequence | sequence record 44225 | SP6 5'-ATTTAGGTGACACTATAG-3'
ACCCAACACCCGTGCCGTTTTATTCTGTCTTTTTATTGTCACGGATCCGTCGAGGAATTCCGTTTAAAAA
AAAAATCAAAATGTGCAAAGTGGCAGTGACTGTCCAGTTTTGAGAAGCGTCTAGCAAGTCCGAGCGTGTT
CAATTTTCTTTAGCAACTGCTGCTGTCTTGCCTGCAATTTTTCCTTTTCCAGCAAAAGCTGGTGCTCCTC
GGCCTGGAGGGAGTGGACATACTCAGTGGCCTTTTTCAAAATGACCACCTTGGCGGCCTTCTCATTCTTT
ACCAACTCCGGCACGTGGTCCCTGAGCGTGAGAAAGCTGGACCGAAGGTCGTTGCGGCGCTGGCGCTCCA
GGATGTTGTGGTTTCTGCGACGCTCACTGTCCTCCGAGTCAGAGTTTCGGGGGCTCAAGCTCTTAGCCTT
TGGGGGGATGACACTCTTGAGCGGACGTGGGGACGCCTCGCTCTTTATCTTCTTCTGTGGGGGTGCATCC
TCACTCTCCACGTAGGGAGAGGGGGCGGCATAGTTGTGCTGCTGGTGGATGGGAAGGCATCGTTTGAGGA
TCAGCTCGCTGGACTGAGCCCTCCCGGGACCCAGGGCTGCGTTCTTGGGACGCACAGTGATGGTGAATGT
GGTGACAGCCTTGGTGTTGGAGGAGGAACGCCGCTTCTCCACAGTGACCACGTCGATTTCTTCCTCTTCA
TCTTCCTCTTCATCATCTTCATCATCTGAATCGCTCAGGGTGTCCTCTCCGGAGGTACTGAGGGCCTTGT
GGTCGCCGC
