>Addgene plasmid #35416 | pTH-MYCN | addgene partial sequence | sequence record 46279 | Bglob-intron-R 5'-TTTGCCCCCTCCATATAACA-3'
AAGACAATCAAGGGTCCCCAAACTCACCCTGAAGTTCTCAGGATCGGTCGACTCGCGACCCGNGGGTCTC
CACAGCCCTCGCCAGGCAGGCGCCCTCTTTAAAGGCCAGGCTGACGTCAAAGCCCCTCTGGGTCCCCCAC
CTCCTACCTCCTGCGCATCCTCTCCACGCCTGCTGTGCCTGAGGGAGGCGGGGGTGGGCATGGAGCGAGG
GCGACGAGAAAGGCCTCCGTCCCATTAGATCTAATTGCATCCACTGTCACAGGCACCTGCCTCTGAATCA
CCCTCAGCCCGAGGCACGACGTAGGGCAGGGGCTGGCTGGTATTCTGTGGGACAGGAGACCGCTAGAGCT
CTCTAACCAAACCAGGGCACACAGGGAGAACCATGCTGGATTTCCTAAGGGCTCATGTTAGAACTATAAC
CTTTGGAGACAAATCTAGAAGCCCTCTCACTGGATTTTTGGATGTCTGTCATAAAGTCCCCTCCAGGACA
TGGGCCATGTTCCCCCCAGCCCATGTAACAAAGTGTACTATCTATTCACTGCCCCAGTCGGTATATGTGC
TGGCACTGGGGCTGGATCCCCAGGCAGGTCCTATGAGACACAGAATGTTCCAGAAGGCTATTCCTCTATA
GTATTCCCAAGACTGGCCCACTTTTGCAAGGTTCTATCCCTCTGATTATCATCTCCTTTAAAGACACAGC
CTGGGAGATGGTGCCAACCCTAGCCCCTGGCAGCTCCCTA
